>Addgene plasmid #179344 | pOUPc-Rh159-HA | addgene full sequence | sequence record 355067 | Addgene NGS Result
CCCTCCTATAGTGAGTCGTATTATACTATGCCGATATACTATGCCGATGATTAATTGTCAACACGTGCTG
CAGGTCCGAGGTTCTAGGCTAGCGAGACTAGCGACGAGTTGGCTTTACTCCCTATCAGTGATAGAGAACG
TATGAAGAGTTTACTCCCTATCAGTGATAGAGAACGTATGCAGACTTTACTCCCTATCAGTGATAGAGAA
CGTATAAGGAGTTTACTCCCTATCAGTGATAGAGAACGTATGACCAGTTTACTCCCTATCAGTGATAGAG
AACGTATCTACAGTTTACTCCCTATCAGTGATAGAGAACGTATATCCAGTTTACTCCCTATCAGTGATAG
AGAACGTATAAGCTTTAGGCGTGTACGGTGGGCGCCTATAAAAGCAGAGCTCAGGTAGTGAACCGTCAGA
TCGCCTGGAGCAATTCCACAACACTTTTGTCTTATACCAACTTTCCGTACCACTTCCTACCCTCGTAAAC
GGATCCACCATGGCCTACAACAGCTTCCTTCTCAGCTGCCTTACCATCGCACTTTTACTGCACGGTCTTC
CAACATCAACTAGCGCTAAAGACATGGCAGGCTACGTACACGTTCATATGCTTAACGCACCTGAAGACGC
CGCTTCTACGTCTGCGCCAGTTATCCAACTAGCCAACGGCTTTATTACCTGCAGAAAATTTACAGAGCTC
GGTTGGGCACTGTGTACTAGCTGGGATGATATGGAGTGTTTTCCGTTTTGGCGAAGGACTTTCTCGGAAA
CTAAAAATATCACTGTGCTTTCAGACGATCCATACTATGCCGGCGTTGTGTTGACAGTACGGACGCTTCT
TGGTGACTCCCTAGAGCTTACATCTTATCTCGGGGTCAGGCCTTCGATTGCCAATGTGGGCTACTATGTA
ATGTACCTGTCATATGCTAAGGCGCTCCCGGCAAAATTTACCCACAACGATGTGGACTATGTGAGGTTTG
CCATATACCTTCACACCGAAATTGATGCGCAGCAAACTCCTGACAACAACTTCGTCTTTACGTTCGCCAC
ACCCGGGACATTTGAAACCCCAGACCTCATGAGTAGTTTTGTGATTGGAACCGATGATGGACAAAATAGC
ACCTTGAATTTCACCACTGTTGGCGGAGAAAAACACCGCTACAACAACGTGGAGCTCAGCTCAGAAATGA
AGGGCAATTGTGTGTATCACTCGGCTATTATCCGGAACGTCGCCAGCTCGCAATCTTGGGTGTCGTTTGA
CTTCTCCCTATATTGGCGACGTACCAAAATTGCATATAGTTACGTGCAGTATTATTTCCCGAAACCACTC
CATTCACCTGAACCCATAGGTCCTGCCTGGCAGAGAATCTACCATTACTTTAGCCTCCTGACGCAGCTTC
GCTACGGAACAGTAGCGATCACCGTGGTGCTCATTTTCCTTATAGGTGCACTTCTAAAACGCAGTCGTGA
AGCTCATTACCCATACGACGTCCCAGACTACGCCTAGTGAATTCTTAAGATCTGGCCTCCGCGCCGGGTT
TTGGCGCCTCCCGCGGGCGCCCCCCTCCTCACGGCGAGCGCTGCCACGTCAGACGAAGGGCGCAGCGAGC
GTCCTGATCCTTCCGCCCGGACGCTCAGGACAGCGGCCCGCTGCTCATAAGACTCGGCCTTAGAACCCCA
GTATCAGCAGAAGGACATTTTAGGACGGGACTTGGGTGACTCTAGGGCACTGGTTTTCTTTCCAGAGAGC
GGAACAGGCGAGGAAAAGTAGTCCCTTCTCGGCGATTCTGCGGAGGGATCTCCGTGGGGCGGTGAACGCC
GATGATTATATAAGGACGCGCCGGGTGTGGCACAGCTAGTTCCGTCGCAGCCGGGATTTGGGTCGCGGTT
CTTGTTTGTGGATCGCTGTGATCGTCACTTGGTGAGTAGCGGGCTGCTGGGCTGGCCGGGGCTTTCGTGG
CCGCCGGGCCGCTCGGTGGGACGGAAGCGTGTGGAGAGACCGCCAAGGGCTGTAGTCTGGGTCCGCGAGC
AAGGTTGCCCTGAACTGGGGGTTGGGGGGAGCGCAGCAAAATGGCGGCTGTTCCCGAGTCTTGAATGGAA
GACGCTTGTGAGGCGGGCTGTGAGGTCGTTGAAACAAGGTGGGGGGCATGGTGGGCGGCAAGAACCCAAG
GTCTTGAGGCCTTCGCTAATGCGGGAAAGCTCTTATTCGGGTGAGATGGGCTGGGGCACCATCTGGGGAC
CCTGACGTGAAGTTTGTCACTGACTGGAGAACTCGGTTTGTCGTCTGTTGCGGGGGCGGCAGTTATGGCG
GTGCCGTTGGGCAGTGCACCCGTACCTTTGGGAGCGCGCGCCCTCGTCGTGTCGTGACGTCACCCGTTCT
GTTGGCTTATAATGCAGGGTGGGGCCACCTGCCGGTAGGTGTGTGGTAGGCTTTTCTCCGTCGCAGGACG
CAGGGTTCGGGCCTAGGGTAGGCTCTCCTGAATCGACAGGCGCCGGACCTCTGGTGAGGGGAGGGATAAG
TGAGGCGTCAGTTTCTTTGGTCGGTTTTATGTACCTATCTTCTTAAGTAGCTGAAGCTCCGGTTTTGAAC
TATGCGCTCGGGGTTGGCGAGTGTGTTTTGTGAAGTTTTTTAGGCACCTTTTGAAATGTAATCATTTGGG
TCAATATGTAATTTTCAGTGTTAGACTAGTAAATTGTCCGCTAAATTCTGGCCGTTTTTGGCTTTTTTGT
TAGACGGATCCATAACTTCGTATAATGTATGCTATACGAAGTTATGCCACCATGTCTAGACTGGACAAGA
GCAAAGTCATAAACGGAGCTCTGGAATTACTCAATGGTGTCGGTATCGAAGGCCTGACGACAAGGAAACT
CGCTCAAAAGCTGGGAGTTGAGCAGCCTACCCTGTACTGGCACGTGAAGAACAAGCGGGCCCTGCTCGAT
GCCCTGCCAATCGAGATGCTGGACAGGCATCATACCCACTTCTGCCCCCTGGAAGGCGAGTCATGGCAAG
ACTTTCTGCGGAACAACGCCAAGTCATACCGCTGTGCTCTCCTCTCACATCGCGACGGGGCTAAAGTGCA
TCTCGGCACCCGCCCAACAGAGAAACAGTACGAAACCCTGGAAAATCAGCTCGCGTTCCTGTGTCAGCAA
GGCTTCTCCCTGGAGAACGCACTGTACGCTCTGTCCGCCGTGGGCCACTTTACACTGGGCTGCGTATTGG
AGGAACAGGAGCATCAAGTAGCAAAAGAGGAAAGAGAGACACCTACCACCGATTCTATGCCCCCACTTCT
GAGACAAGCAATTGAGCTGTTCGACCGGCAGGGAGCCGAACCTGCCTTCCTTTTCGGCCTGGAACTAATC
ATATGTGGCCTGGAGAAACAGCTAAAGTGCGAAAGCGGCGGGCCGACCGACGCCCTTGACGATTTTGACT
TAGACATGCTCCCAGCCGATGCCCTTGACGACTTTGACCTTGATATGCTGCCTGCTGACGCTCTTGACGA
TTTTGACCTTGACATGCTCCCCGGGTAAATAACTTCGTATAGCATACATTATACGAAGTATGGCGCGCCA
ATTCCGCCCCTCTCCCTCCCCCCCCCCTAACGTTACTGGCCGAAGCCGCTTGGAATAAGGCCGGTGTGCG
TTTGTCTATATGTTATTTTCCACCATATTGCCGTCTTTTGGCAATGTGAGGGCCCGGAAACCTGGCCCTG
TCTTCTTGACGAGCATTCCTAGGGGTCTTTCCCCTCTCGCCAAAGGAATGCAAGGTCTGTTGAATGTCGT
GAAGGAAGCAGTTCCTCTGGAAGCTTCTTGAAGACAAACAACGTCTGTAGCGACCCTTTGCAGGCAGCGG
AACCCCCCACCTGGCGACAGGTGCCTCTGCGGCCAAAAGCCACGTGTATAAGATACACCTGCAAAGGCGG
CACAACCCCAGTGCCACGTTGTGAGTTGGATAGTTGTGGAAAGAGTCAAATGGCTCTCCTCAAGCGTATT
CAACAAGGGGCTGAAGGATGCCCAGAAGGTACCCCATTGTATGGGATCTGATCTGGGGCCTCGGTGCACA
TGCTTTACATGTGTTTAGTCGAGGTTAAAAAAACGTCTAGGCCCCCCGAACCACGGGGACGTGGTTTTCC
TTTGAAAAACACGATAATACCATGGCCACCGAGTACAAGCCCACGGTGCGCCTCGCCACCCGCGACGACG
TCCCCCGGGCCGTACGCACCCTCGCCGCCGCGTTCGCCGACTACCCCGCCACGCGCCACACCGTCGACCC
GGACCGCCACATCGAGCGGGTCACCGAGCTGCAAGAACTCTTCCTCACGCGCGTCGGGCTCGACATCGGC
AAGGTGTGGGTCGCGGACGACGGCGCCGCGGTGGCGGTCTGGACCACGCCGGAGAGCGTCGAAGCGGGGG
CGGTGTTCGCCGAGATCGGCTCGCGCATGGCCGAGTTGAGCGGTTCCCGGCTGGCCGCGCAGCAACAGAT
GGAAGGCCTCCTGGCGCCGCACCGGCCCAAGGAGCCCGCGTGGTTCCTGGCCACCGTCGGCGTCTCGCCC
GACCACCAGGGCAAGGGTCTGGGCAGCGCCGTCGTGCTCCCCGGAGTGGAGGCGGCCGAGCGCGCTGGGG
TGCCCGCCTTCCTGGAGACCTCCGCGCCCCGCAACCTCCCCTTCTACGAGCGGCTCGGCTTCACCGTCAC
CGCCGACGTCGAGGTGCCCGAAGGACCGCGCACCTGGTGCATGACCCGCAAGCCCGGTGCCTGATTAATT
AAGCGCGTCTGGAACAATCAACCTCTGGATTACAAAATTTGTGAAAGATTGACTGGTATTCTTAACTATG
TTGCTCCTTTTACGCTATGTGGATACGCTGCTTTAATGCCTTTGTATCATGCTATTGCTTCCCGTATGGC
TTTCATTTTCTCCTCCTTGTATAAATCCTGGTTGCTGTCTCTTTATGAGGAGTTGTGGCCCGTTGTCAGG
CAACGTGGCGTGGTGTGCACTGTGTTTGCTGACGCAACCCCCACTGGTTGGGGCATTGCCACCACCTGTC
AGCTCCTTTCCGGGACTTTCGCTTTCCCCCTCCCTATTGCCACGGCGGAACTCATCGCCGCCTGCCTTGC
CCGCTGCTGGACAGGGGCTCGGCTGTTGGGCACTGACAATTCCGTGGTGTTGTCGGGGAAGCTGACGTCC
TTTCCATGGCTGCTCGCCTGTGTTGCCACCTGGATTCTGCGCGGGACGTCCTTCTGCTACGTCCCTTCGG
CCCTCAATCCAGCGGACCTTCCTTCCCGCGGCCTGCTGCCGGCTCTGCGGCCTCTTCCGCGTCTTCGCCT
TCGCCCTCAGACGAGTCGGATCTCCCTTTGGGCCGCCTCCCCGCCTGGAATTAATTCTGCAGTCGAGACC
TAGAAAAACATGGAGCAATCACAAGTAGCAATACAGCAGCTACCAATGCTGATTGTGCCTGGCTAGAAGC
ACAAGAGGAGGAGGAGGTGGGTTTTCCAGTCACACCTCAGGTACCTTTAAGACCAATGACTTACAAGGCA
GCTGTAGATCTTAGCCACTTTTTAAAAGAAAAGAGGGGACTGGAAGGGCTAATTCACTCCCAACGAAGAC
AAGATCTGCTTTTTGCTTGTACTGGGTCTCTCTGGTTAGACCAGATCTGAGCCTGGGAGCTCTCTGGCTA
ACTAGGGAACCCACTGCTTAAGCCTCAATAAAGCTTGCCTTGAGTGCTTCAAGTAGTGTGTGCCCGTCTG
TTGTGTGACTCTGGTAACTAGAGATCCCTCAGACCCTTTTAGTCAGTGTGGAAAATCTCTAGCAGTAGTA
GTTCATGTCATCTTATTATTCAGTATTTATAACTTGCAAAGAAATGAATATCAGAGAGTGAGAGGCCTTG
ACATTGTTTAAACCCGCTGATCAGCCTCGACTGTGCCTTCTAGTTGCCAGCCATCTGTTGTTTGCCCCTT
CCCCGTGCCTTCCTTGACCCTGGAAGGTGCCACTCCCACTGTCCTTTCCTAATAAAATGAGGAAATTGCA
TCGCATTGTCTGAGTAGGTGTCATTCTATTCTGGGGGGTGGGGTGGGGCAGGACAGCAAGGGGGAGGATT
GGGAAGACAATAGCAGGCATGCTGGGGATGCGGTGGGCTCTATGGCTTCTGAGGCGGAAAGAACCAGCTG
GGGCTCTAGGGGGTATCCCC
[124 nt withheld, positions 6181-6304]
C
[91 nt withheld, positions 6306-6396]
A
[49 nt withheld, positions 6398-6446]
CCTTTGACGTTGGAGTCCACGTTCTTT
[37 nt withheld, positions 6474-6510]
ACCCTATCTCGGTCTATTCTTTTGATTTATAAGGGATTTTGCCGATTTCGGCCTATTGGTTAAAAAATGA
GCTGATTTAACAAAAATTTAACGCGAATTAATTCTGTGGAATGTGTGTCAGTTAGGGTGTGGAAAGTCCC
CAGGCTCCCCAGCAGGCAGAAGTATGCAAAGCATGCATCTCAATTAGTCAGCAACCAGGTGTGGAAAGTC
CCCAGGCTCCCCAGCAGGCAGAAGTATGCAAAGCATGCATCTCAATTAGTCAGCAACCATAGTCCCGCCC
CTAACTCCGCCCATCCCGCCCCTAACTCCGCCCAGTTCCGCCCATTCTCCGCCCCATGGCTGACTAATTT
TTTTTATTTATGCAGAGGCCGAGGCCGCCTCTGCCTCTGAGCTATTCCAGAAGTAGTGAGGAGGCTTTTT
TGGAGGCCTAGGCTTTTGCAAAAAGCTCCCGGGAGCTTGTATATCCATTTTCGGATCTGATCAGCACGTG
ATGAAAAAGCCTGAACTCACCGCGACGTGACCGCAAGGAATCGGTCAATACACTACATGGCGTGATTTCA
TATGCGCGATTGCTGATCCCCATGTGTATCACTGGCAAACTGTGATGGACGACACCGTCAGTGCGTCCGT
CGCGCAGGCTCTCGATGAGCTGATGCTTTGGGCCGAGGACTGCCCCGAAGTCCGGCACCTCGTGCACGCG
GATTTCGGCTCCAACAATGTCCTGACGGACAATGGCCGCATAACAGCGGTCATTGACTGGAGCGAGGCGA
TGTTCGGGGATTCCCAATACGAGGTCGCCAACATCTTCTTCTGGAGGCCGTGGTTGGCTTGTATGGAGCA
GCAGACGCGCTACTTCGAGCGGAGGCATCCGGAGCTTGCAGGATCGCCGCGGCTCCGGGCGTATATGCTC
CGCATTGGTCTTGACCAACTCTATCAGAGCTTGGTTGACGGCAATTTCGATGATGCAGCTTGGGCGCAGG
GTCGATGCGACGCAATCGTCCGATCCGGAGCCGGGACTGTCGGGCGTACACAAATCGCCCGCAGAAGCGC
GGCCGTCTGGACCGATGGCTGTGTAGAAGTACTCGCCGATAGTGGAAACCGACGCCCCAGCACTCGTCCG
AGGGCAAAGGAATAGCACGTGCTACGAGATTTCGATTCCACCGCCGCCTTCTATGAAAGGTTGGGCTTCG
GAATCGTTTTCCGGGACGCCGGCTGGATGATCCTCCAGCGCGGGGATCTCATGCTGGAGTTCTTCGCCCA
CCCCAACTTGTTTATTGCAGCTTATAATGGTTACAAATAAAGCAATAGCATCACAAATTTCACAAATAAA
GCATTTTTTTCACTGCATTCTAGTTGTGGTTTGTCCAAACTAATCAATGTATCTTATCATGTCTGTATAC
CGTCGACCTCTAGCTAGAGCTTGGCGTAATCATGGTCATAGCTGTTTCCTGTGTGAAATTGTTATCCGCT
CACAATTCCACACAACATACGAGCCGGAAGCATAAAGTGTAAAGCCTGGGGTGCCTAATGAGTGAGCTAA
CTCACATTAATTGCGTTGCGCTCACTGCCCGCTTTCCAGTCGGGAAACCTGTCGTGCCAGCTGCATTAAT
GAATCGGCCAACGCGCGGGGAGAGGCGGTTTGCGTATTGGGCGCTCTTCCGCTTCCTCGCTCACTGACTC
GCTGCGCTCGGTCGTTCGGCTGCGGCGAGCGGTATCAGCTCACTCAAAGGCGGTAATACGGTTATCCACA
GAATCAGGGGATAACGCAGGAAAGAACATGTGAGCAAAAGGCCAGCAAAAGGCCAGGAACCGTAAAAAGG
CCGCGTTGCTGGCGTTTTTCCATAGGCTCCGCCCCCCTGACGAGCATCACAAAAATCGACGCTCAAGTCA
GAGGTGGCGAAACCCGACAGGACTATAAAGATACCAGGCGTTTCCCCCTGGAAGCTCCCTCGTGCGCTCT
CCTGTTCCGACCCTGCCGCTTACCGGATACCTGTCCGCCTTTCTCCCTTCGGGAAGCGTGGCGCTTTCTC
ATAGCTCACGCTGTAGGTATCTCAGTTCGGTGTAGGTCGTTCGCTCCAAGCTGGGCTGTGTGCACTAACC
CCCCGTTCAGCCCGACCGCTGCGCCTTATCCGGTAACTATCGTCTTGAGTCCAACCCGGTAAGACACGAC
TTATCGCCACTGGCAGCAGCCACTGGTAACAGGATTAGCAGAGCGAGGTATGTAGGCGGTGCTACAGAGT
TCTTGAAGTGGTGGCCTAACTACGGCTACACTAGAAGAACAGTATTTGGTATCTGCGCTCTGCTGAAGCC
AGTTACCTTCGGAAAAAGAGTTGGTAGCTCTTGATCCGGCAAACAAACCACCGCTGGTAGCGGTGGTTTT
TTTGTTTGCAAGCAGCAGATTACGCGCAGAAAAAAAGGATCTCAAGAAGATCCTTTGATCTTTTCTACGG
GGTCTGACGCTCAGTGGAACGAAAACTCACGTTAAGGGATTTTGGTCATGAGATTATCAAAAAGGATCTT
CACCTAGATCCTTTTAAATTAAAAATGAAGTTTTAAATCAATCTAAAGTATATATGAGTAAACTTGGTCT
GACAGTTACCAATGCTTAATCAGTGAGGCACCTATCTCAGCGATCTGTCTATTTCGTTCATCCATAGTTG
CCTGACTCCCCGTCGTGTAGATAACTACGATACGGGAGGGCTTACCATCTGGCCCCAGTGCTGCAATGAT
ACCGCGAGACCCACGCTCACCGGCTCCAGATTTATCAGCAATAAACCAGCCAGCCGGAAGGGCCGAGCGC
AGAAGTGGTCCTGCAACTTTATCCGCCTCCATCCAGTCTATTAATTGTTGCCGGGAAGCTAGAGTAAGTA
GTTCGCCAGTTAATAGTTTGCGCAACGTTGTTGCCATTGCTACAGGCATCGTGGTGTCACGCTCGTCGTT
TGGTATGGCTTCATTCAGCTCCGGTTCCCAACGATCAAGGCGAGTTACATGATCCCCCATGTTGTGCAAA
AAAGCGGTTAGCTCCTTCGGTCCTCCGATCGTTGTCAGAAGTAAGTTGGCCGCAGTGTTATCACTCATGG
TTATGGCAGCACTGCATAATTCTCTTACTGTCATGCCATCCGTAAGATGCTTTTCTGTGACTGGTGAGTA
CTCAACCAAGTCATTCTGAGAATAGTGTATGCGGCGACCGAGTTGCTCTTGCCCGGCGTCAATACGGGAT
AATACCGCGCCACATAGCAGAACTTTAAAAGTGCTCATCATTGGAAAACGTTCTTCGGGGCGAAAACTCT
CAAGGATCTTACCGCTGTTGAGATCCAGTTCGATGTAACCCACTCGTGCACCCAACTGATCTTCAGCATC
TTTTACTTTCACCAGCGTTTCTGGGTGAGCAAAAACAGGAAGGCAAAATGCCGCAAAAAAGGGAATAAGG
GCGACACGGAAATGTTGAATACTCATACTCTTCCTTTTTCAATATTATTGAAGCATTTATCAGGGTTATT
GTCTCATGAGCGGATACATATTTGAATGTATTTAGAAAAATAAACAAATAGGGGTTCCGCGCACATTTCC
CCGAAAAGTGCCACCTGACGTCGACGGATCGGGAGATCAACTTGTTTATTGCAGCTTATAATGGTTACAA
ATAAAGCAATAGCATCACAAATTTCACAAATAAAGCATTTTTTTCACTGCATTCTAGTTGTGGTTTGTCC
AAACTCATCAATGTATCTTATCATGTCTGGATCAACTGGATAACTCAAGCTAACCAAAATCATCCCAAAC
TTCCCACCCCATACCCTATTACCACTGCCAATTACCTGTGGTTTCATTTACTCTAAACCTGTGATTCCTC
TGAATTATTTTCATTTTAAAGAAATTGTATTTGTTAAATATGTACTACAAACTTAGTAGTTGGAAGGGCT
AATTCACTCCCAAAGAAGACAAGATATCCTTGATCTGTGGATCTACCACACACAAGGCTACTTCCCTGAT
TAGCAGAACTACACACCAGGGCCAGGGGTCAGATATCCACTGACCTTTGGATGGTGCTACAAGCTAGTAC
CAGTTGAGCCAGATAAGGTAGAAGAGGCCAATAAAGGAGAGAACACCAGCTTGTTACACCCTGTGAGCCT
GCATGGGATGGATGACCCGGAGAGAGAAGTGTTAGAGTGGAGGTTTGACAGCCGCCTAGCATTTCATCAC
GTGGCCCGAGAGCTGCATCCGGAGTACTTCAAGAACTGCTGATATCGAGCTTGCTACAAGGGACTTTCCG
CTGGGGACTTTCCAGGGAGGCGTGGCCTGGGCGGGACTGGGGAGTGGCGAGCCCTCAGATCCTGCATATA
AGCAGCTGCTTTTTGCCTGTACTGGGTCTCTCTGGTTAGACCAGATCTGAGCCTGGGAGCTCTCTGGCTA
ACTAGGGAACCCACTGCTTAAGCCTCAATAAAGCTTGCCTTGAGTGCTTCAAGTAGTGTGTGCCCGTCTG
TTGTGTGACTCTGGTAACTAGAGATCCCTCAGACCCTTTTAGTCAGTGTGGAAAATCTCTAGCAGTGGCG
CCCGAACAGGGACTTGAAAGCGAAAGGGAAACCAGAGGAGCTCTCTCGACGCAGGACTCGGCTTGCTGAA
GCGCGCACGGCAAGAGGCGAGGGGCGGCGACTGGTGAGTACGCCAAAAATTTTGACTAGCGGAGGCTAGA
AGGAGAGAGATGGGTGCGAGAGCGTCAGTATTAAGCGGGGGAGAATTAGATCGCGATGGGARAAAAWKMK
GKKWRGGMSAGCGTCAGTATTAAGCGGGGGAGAATTAGATCGCGATGGGAAAAAATTCGGTTAAGGCCAG
GGGGAAAGAAAAAATATAAATTAAAACATATAGTATGGGCAAGCAGGGAGCTAGAACGATTCGCAGTTAA
TCCTGGCCTGTTAGAAACATCAGAAGGCTGTAGACAAATACTGGGACAGCTACAACCATCCCTTCAGACA
GGATCAGAAGAACTTAGATCATTATATAATACAGTAGCAACCCTCTATTGTGTGCATCAAAGGATAGAGA
TAAAAGACACCAAGGAAGCTTTAGACAAGATAGAGGAAGAGCAAAACAAAAGTAAGACCACCGCACAGCA
AGCGGCCGGCCGCTGATCTTCAGACCTGGAGGAGGAGATATGAGGGACAATTGGAGAAGTGAATTATATA
AATATAAAGTAGTAAAAATTGAACCATTAGGAGTAGCACCCACCAAGGCAAAGAGAAGAGTGGTGCAGAG
AGAAAAAAGAGCAGTGGGAATAGGAGCTTTGTTCCTTGGGTTCTTGGGAGCAGCAGGAAGCACTATGGGC
GCAGCGTCAATGACGCTGACGGTACAGGCCAGACAATTATTGTCTGGTATAGTGCAGCAGCAGAACAATT
TGCTGAGGGCTATTGAGGCGCAACAGCATCTGTTGCAACTCACAGTCTGGGGCATCAAGCAGCTCCAGGC
AAGAATCCTGGCTGTGGAAAGATACCTAAAGGATCAACAGCTCCTGGGGATTTGGGGTTGCTCTGGAAAA
CTCATTTGCACCACTGCTGTGCCTTGGAATGCTAGTTGGAGTAATAAATCTCTGGAACAGATTTGGAATC
ACACGACCTGGATGGAGTGGGACAGAGAAATTAACAATTACACAAGCTTAATACACTCCTTAATTGAAGA
ATCGCAAAACCAGCAAGAAAAGAATGAACAAGAATTATTGGAATTAGATAAATGGGCAAGTTTGTGGAAT
TGGTTTAACATAACAAATTGGCTGTGGTATATAAAATTATTCATAATGATAGTAGGAGGCTTGGTAGGTT
TAAGAATAGTTTTTGCTGTACTTTCTATAGTGAATAGAGTTAGGCAGGGATATTCACCATTATCGTTTCA
GACCCACCTCCCAACCCCGAGGGGACCCGACAGGCCCGAAGGAATAGAAGAAGAAGGTGGAGAGAGAGAC
AGAGACAGATCCATTCGATTAGTGAACGGATCGGCACTGCGTGCGCCAATTCTGCAGACAAATGGCAGTA
TTCATCCACAATTTTAAAAGAAAAGGGGGGATTGGGGGGTACAGTGCAGGGGAAAGAATAGTAGACATAA
TAGCAACAGACATACAAACTAAAGAATTACAAAAACAAATTACAAAAATTCAAAATTTTCGGGTTTATTA
CAGGGACAGCAGAGATCCAGTTTGGTTAGTACCGGGCCCGCTCTAGTCCGGAATCAGTCCTGCTCCTCGG
CCACGAAGTGCACGCAGTTGCCGGCCGGGTCGCGCAGGGCGAACTCCCGCCCCCACGGCTGCTCGCCGAT
CTCGGTCATGGCCGGCCCGGAGGCGTCCCGGAAGTTCGTGGACACGACCTCCGACCACTCGGCGTACAGC
TCGTCCAGGCCGCGCACCCACACCCAGGCCAGGGTGTTGTCCGGCACCACCTGGTCCTGGACCGCGCTGA
TGAACAGGGTCACGTCGTCCCGGACCACACCGGCGAAGTCGTCCTCCACGAAGTCCCGGGAGAACCCGAG
CCGGTCGGTCCAGAACTCGACCGCTCCGGCGACGTCGCGCGCGGTGAGCACCGGAACGGCACTGGTCAAC
TTGGCCATGGTGG
Features (pLannotate 1.2.2; 35 found; start..end, strand, type, name):
     15..62      -  promoter       EM7 promoter: synthetic bacterial promoter&nbsp
    114..489     +  promoter       TRE3G promoter: 3rd-generation Tet-responsive promoter that can be activated by binding of Tet-On® 3G
   1524..2735    +  promoter       UbC promoter: human ubiquitin C promoter
   2742..2775    -  protein_bind   loxP: Cre-mediated recombination occurs in the 8-bp core sequence (GCATACAT). Cre recombinase
   2782..3479    +  CDS            rtTA3 (fragment): reverse tetracycline transactivator 3 activates expression from Tet-responsive promoters in the presence of doxycycline
   3409..3519    +  CDS            VP48: 3 tandem repeats of the minimal activation domain of herpes simplex virus VP16 (Cheng et al., 2013)
   3529..3559    +  protein_bind   loxP (fragment): Cre-mediated recombination occurs in the 8-bp core sequence (GCATACAT). Cre recombinase
   3577..4149    +  misc_feature   IRES: internal ribosome entry site (IRES) of the encephalomyocarditis virus (EMCV)
   4158..4754    +  CDS            PuroR: puromycin N-acetyltransferase; pac from Streptomyces alboniger; confers resistance to puromycin
   4776..5364    +  misc_feature   WPRE: woodchuck hepatitis virus posttranscriptional regulatory element
   5381..5569    +  CDS            nef (fragment): NEF_HV1Z2 - Experimental evidence at protein level: Swiss-Prot protein existence level 1. Extracellular Nef protein targets CD4(+) T-lymphocytes for apoptosis by interacting with CXCR4 surface receptors. From Human immunodeficiency virus type 1 group M subtype D (isolate Z2/CDC-Z34) (HIV-1).
   5571..5804    +  LTR            3' LTR (ΔU3): self-inactivating 3' long terminal repeat (LTR) from HIV-1
   5911..6135    +  polyA_signal   bGH poly(A) signal: bovine growth hormone polyadenylation signal
   6139..6160    +  promoter       SV40 promoter (fragment): SV40 enhancer and early promoter
   6181..6609    +  rep_origin     f1 ori (sequence partly withheld): f1 bacteriophage origin of replication; arrow indicates direction of (+) strand synthesis
   6623..6952    +  promoter       SV40 promoter: SV40 enhancer and early promoter
   7029..7645    +  CDS            HygR (fragment): aminoglycoside phosphotransferase from E. coli confers resistance to hygromycin
   7655..7780    +  CDS            ble (fragment): BLE_KLEPN - Experimental evidence at protein level: Swiss-Prot protein existence level 1. Binding protein with a strong affinity to the bleomycin family of antibiotics. Binds to CL990; an antimitotic-antibiotic compound. From Klebsiella pneumoniae.
   7775..7856    +  polyA_signal   SV40 poly(A) signal: SV40 polyadenylation signal
   7967..7989    -  protein_bind   lac operator (fragment): The lac repressor binds to the lac operator to inhibit transcription in E. coli. This inhibition can be relieved by adding lactose or isopropyl-β-D-thiogalactopyranoside (IPTG). lac repressor encoded by lacI
   7993..8023    -  promoter       lac promoter: promoter for the E. coli lac operon
   8038..8059    -  protein_bind   CAP binding site: CAP binding activates transcription in the presence of cAMP. E. coli catabolite activator protein
   8072..8164    -  CDS            lacI (fragment): lac repressor; lacI; The lac repressor binds to the lac operator to inhibit transcription in E. coli. This inhibition can be relieved by adding lactose or isopropyl-β-D-thiogalactopyranoside (IPTG).
   8347..8935    -  rep_origin     ori: high-copy-number ColE1/pMB1/pBR322/pUC origin of replication
   9106..9966    -  CDS            AmpR: β-lactamase; bla; confers resistance to ampicillin, carbenicillin, and related antibiotics
   9967..10071   -  promoter       AmpR promoter: bla
  10119..10253   +  polyA_signal   SV40 poly(A) signal: SV40 polyadenylation signal
  10420..10749   +  CDS            nef (fragment): NEF_HV1BR - Experimental evidence at protein level: Swiss-Prot protein existence level 1. Extracellular Nef protein targets CD4(+) T-lymphocytes for apoptosis by interacting with CXCR4 surface receptors (PubMed:14990729). From Human immunodeficiency virus type 1 group M subtype B (isolate BRU/LAI) (HIV-1).
  10797..11054   +  LTR            5' LTR (truncated): truncated 5' long terminal repeat (LTR) from HIV-1
  11101..11226   +  misc_feature   HIV-1 Ψ: packaging signal of human immunodeficiency virus type 1
  11280..11607   +  CDS            HIV-1 gag (fragment): gag protein from human immunodeficiency virus 1; gag
  11782..12015   +  misc_feature   RRE: The Rev response element (RRE) of HIV-1 allows for Rev-dependent mRNA export from the nucleus to the cytoplasm.
  12392..12492   +  CDS            Rev (fragment): human immunodeficiency virus 1 (HIV-1) Rev protein; rev; enhances nuclear export of unspliced and incompletely spliced viral mRNAs
  12542..12659   +  misc_feature   cPPT/CTS: central polypurine tract and central termination sequence of HIV-1
  12724..13098   -  CDS            BleoR: antibiotic-binding protein; Sh ble from Streptoalloteichus hindustanus; confers resistance to bleomycin, phleomycin, and Zeocin™
