[The description below was written by a language model from this plasmid's Addgene catalogue record and pLannotate feature annotations shown in this document.]
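Description:
pOUPc-Rh159-HA is an all-in-one "tet-on" lentiviral transfer plasmid built on pOUPc, a modified pInducer20 backbone, for doxycycline-inducible expression of the rhesus cytomegalovirus (Macacine betaherpesvirus 3) protein Rh159, an NK cell evasion factor. The roughly 1 kb Rh159 open reading frame, inserted by Gibson cloning, carries a C-terminal HA epitope tag fused to its cytoplasmic tail. It sits downstream of the TRE3G Tet-responsive promoter. The feature table does not annotate the insert itself, but the unannotated gap between TRE3G and the UbC promoter matches its expected position. A second, constitutive cassette uses the human ubiquitin C promoter to drive an rtTA3-type reverse tetracycline transactivator (flanked by loxP sequences), followed by an EMCV IRES and the puromycin N-acetyltransferase gene. Transduced cells can therefore be selected with puromycin, and they already contain the transactivator needed to switch on Rh159-HA when doxycycline is added. A WPRE follows to enhance transcript expression.

The viral framework is HIV-1 based and replication defective. It comprises a truncated 5' LTR, Ψ packaging signal, partial gag, RRE, cPPT/CTS and a self-inactivating ΔU3 3' LTR, so packaging functions must be supplied in trans. In bacteria the plasmid is maintained by a high-copy ColE1/pUC-type origin and ampicillin resistance. An f1 origin is also present, as are backbone remnants such as an EM7-driven BleoR gene, fragments of hygromycin and bleomycin resistance genes, and lac regulatory elements. The record does not describe these as functional selection markers. The associated work concerns cytomegalovirus ER-resident glycoproteins and the unfolded protein response, which suggests use for controlled, inducible expression of Rh159 in stably transduced mammalian cells.
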