Addgene plasmid #179344: pOUPc-Rh159-HA
Purpose: All-in-on "tet-on" 3G lentiviral vector plasmid encoding rhesus cytomegalovirus Rh159 (NK cell evasion protein) with a C-terminal HA tag fused to its cytoplasmic tail
Depositing lab: Jeremy Kamil. Depositing organization: Louisiana State University Health Sciences Center, Shreveport. Publication: The Human Cytomegalovirus Endoplasmic Reticulum-Resident Glycoprotein UL148 Activates the Unfolded Protein Response. Siddiquey MNA, Zhang H, Nguyen CC, Domma AJ, Kamil JP. J Virol. 2018 Sep 26;92(20). pii: JVI.00896-18. doi: 10.1128/JVI.00896-18. Print 2018 Oct 15. PubMed 30045994.
Backbone
  Vector backbone: pOUPc (modified pInducer20)
  Backbone manufacturer: Steve Elledge
  Backbone size w/o insert (bp): 12096
  Total vector size (bp): 13101
  Vector type: Mammalian Expression, Lentiviral ; all in one tet-on lentiviral vector (HIV-1 based, replication defective)
  Selectable markers: Puromycin
Growth in bacteria
  Bacterial resistance: Ampicillin, 100 μg/mL
  Growth temperature: 30°C
  Growth strain: NEB Stable
  Copy number: High Copy
Gene/Insert
  Gene/Insert name: Rh159 (alt name: Rhesus CMV Rh159)
  Species: Macacine betaherpesvirus 3 (Rhesus cytomegalovirus)
  Insert size (bp): 1005
  GenBank ID: NC_006150.1
  Promoter: tet responsive element 3G
  Tag / fusion protein: HA tag (C terminal on insert)
  Cloning method: Gibson Cloning
  Sequencing primers: 5′ TCAGGTAGTGAACCGTCAG; 3′ TGATACTGGGGTTCTAAGGC
Terms and licenses: Academic/Nonprofit Terms; Industry Terms: Not Available to Industry
How to cite: pOUPc-Rh159-HA was a gift from Jeremy Kamil (Addgene plasmid # 179344 ; http://n2t.net/addgene:179344 ; RRID:Addgene_179344)
